>Addgene plasmid #132696 | pRDV5 containing Sb-convex | addgene full sequence | sequence record 258932 | Addgene NGS Result
ACCCGACACCATCGAAATTAATACGACTCACTATAGGGAGACCACAACGGTTTCCCTCTAGAAATAATTT
TGTTTAACTTTAAGAAGGAGATATATCCATGGGTAGTCAAGTCCAGCTGGTGGAATCGGGTGGTGGTAGC
GTCCAGGCGGGTGGTAGCCTGCGTCTGAGCTGTGCGGCTAGCGGCTCTATTTCCAGCATCACGTACCTGG
GCTGGTTTCGCCAGGCACCGGGCAAAGAGCGTGAGGGCGTCGCAGCGCTGAGCACCAGCTCCGGTACCAC
CTACTACGCGGACAGCGTTAAGGGTCGTTTCACGGTGAGCCTGGACAACGCCAAGAATACCGTGTATCTG
CAAATGAACAGCTTGAAACCGGAAGATACTGCTTTGTATTACTGCGCGGCAGCCAGCAGCGGCTCCAGCA
GCCCGCTGTCTAGCAGCAGCTATACGTACTGGGGTCAGGGCACCCAAGTTACCGTTTCTGCAAAGCTTTA
TATGGCCTCGGGGGCCGAATTCGGATCTGGTGGCCAGAAGCAAGCTGAAGAGGCGGCAGCGAAAGCGGCG
GCAGATGCTAAAGCGAAGGCCGAAGCAGATGCTAAAGCTGCGGAAGAAGCAGCGAAGAAAGCGGCTGCAG
ACGCAAAGAAAAAAGCAGAAGCAGAAGCCGCCAAAGCCGCAGCCGAAGCGCAGAAAAAAGCCGAGGCAGC
CGCTGCGGCACTGAAGAAGAAAGCGGAAGCGGCAGAAGCAGCTGCAGCTGAAGCAAGAAAGAAAGCGGCA
ACTGAAGCTGCTGAAAAAGCCAAAGCAGAAGCTGAGAAGAAAGCGGCTGCTGAAAAGGCTGCAGCTGATA
AGAAAGCGGCAGCAGAGAAAGCTGCAGCCGACAAAAAAGCAGCAGAAAAAGCGGCTGCTGAAAAGGCAGC
AGCTGATAAGAAAGCAGCGGCAGAAAAAGCCGCCGCAGACAAAAAAGCGGCAGCGGCAAAAGCTGCAGCT
GAAAAAGCCGCTGCAGCAAAAGCGGCCGCAGAGGCAGATGATATTTTCGGTGAGCTAAGCTCTGGTAAGA
ATGCACCGAAAACGGGGGGAGGGGCGAAAGGGAACAATGCTTCGCCTGCCGGGAGTGGTAATACTAAAAA
CAATGGCGCATCAGGGGCCGATATCAATAACTATGCCGGGCAGATTAAATCTGCTATCGAAAGTAAGTTC
TATGACGCATCGTCCTATGCAGGCAAAACCTGTACGCTGCGCATAAAACTGGCACCCGATGGTATGTTAC
TGGATATCAAACCTGAAGGTGGCGATCCCGCACTTTGTCAGGCTGCGTTGGCAGCAGCTAAACTTGCGAA
GATACCGAAACCACCAAGCCAGGCAGTATATGAAGTGTTCAAAAACGCGCCATTGGACTTCAAACCGTAG
TAGAGATCCGGCTGCTAACAAAGCCCGAAAGGAAGCTGAGTTGGCTGCTGCCACCGCTGAGCAATAACTA
GCATAACCCCTTGGGGCCTCTAAACGGGTCTTGAGGGGTTTTTTGCTGAAAGGAGGAACTATATCCGGAT
CGAGATCCCC
[124 nt withheld, positions 1551-1674]
C
[91 nt withheld, positions 1676-1766]
A
[49 nt withheld, positions 1768-1816]
CCTTTGACGTTGGAGTCCACGTTCTTT
[37 nt withheld, positions 1844-1880]
ACCCTATCTCGGTCTATTCTTTTGATTTATAAGGGATTTTGCCGATTTCGGCCTATTGGTTAAAAAATGA
GCTGATTTAACAAAAATTTAACGCGAATTTTAACAAAATATTAACGCTTACAATTTCAGGTGGCACTTTT
CGGGGAAATGTGCGCGGAACCCCTATTTGTTTATTTTTCTAAATACATTCAAATATGTATCCGCTCATGA
GACAATAACCCTGATAAATGCTTCAATAATATTGAAAAAGGAAGAGTATGAGTATTCAACATTTCCGTGT
CGCCCTTATTCCCTTTTTTGCGGCATTTTGCCTTCCTGTTTTTGCTCACCCAGAAACGCTGGTGAAAGTA
AAAGATGCTGAAGATCAGTTGGGTGCACGAGTGGGTTACATCGAACTGGATCTCAACAGCGGTAAGATCC
TTGAGAGTTTTCGCCCCGAAGAACGTTTTCCAATGATGAGCACTTTTAAAGTTCTGCTATGTGGCGCGGT
ATTATCCCGTATTGACGCCGGGCAAGAGCAACTCGGTCGCCGCATACACTATTCTCAGAATGACTTGGTT
GAGTACTCACCAGTCACAGAAAAGCATCTTACGGATGGCATGACAGTAAGAGAATTATGCAGTGCTGCCA
TAACCATGAGTGATAACACTGCGGCCAACTTACTTCTGACAACGATCGGAGGACCGAAGGAGCTAACCGC
TTTTTTGCACAACATGGGGGATCATGTAACTCGCCTTGATCGTTGGGAACCGGAGCTGAATGAAGCCATA
CCAAACGACGAGCGTGACACCACGATGCCTGTAGCAATGGCAACAACGTTGCGCAAACTATTAACTGGCG
AACTACTTACTCTAGCTTCCCGGCAACAATTAATAGACTGGATGGAGGCGGATAAAGTTGCAGGACCACT
TCTGCGCTCGGCCCTTCCGGCTGGCTGGTTTATTGCTGATAAATCTGGAGCCGGTGAGCGTGGGTCTCGC
GGTATCATTGCAGCACTGGGGCCAGATGGTAAGCCCTCCCGTATCGTAGTTATCTACACGACGGGGAGTC
AGGCAACTATGGATGAACGAAATAGACAGATCGCTGAGATAGGTGCCTCACTGATTAAGCATTGGTAACT
GTCAGACCAAGTTTACTCATATATACTTTAGATTGATTTAAAACTTCATTTTTAATTTAAAAGGATCTAG
GTGAAGATCCTTTTTGATAATCTCATGACCAAAATCCCTTAACGTGAGTTTTCGTTCCACTGAGCGTCAG
ACCCCGTAGAAAAGATCAAAGGATCTTCTTGAGATCCTTTTTTTCTGCGCGTAATCTGCTGCTTGCAAAC
AAAAAAACCACCGCTACCAGCGGTGGTTTGTTTGCCGGATCAAGAGCTACCAACTCTTTTTCCGAAGGTA
ACTGGCTTCAGCAGAGCGCAGATACCAAATACTGTTCTTCTAGTGTAGCCGTAGTTAGGCCACCACTTCA
AGAACTCTGTAGCACCGCCTACATACCTCGCTCTGCTAATCCTGTTACCAGTGGCTCTGCCAGTGGCGAT
AAGTCGTGTCTTACCGGGTTGGACTCAAGACGATAGTTACCGGATAAGGCGCAGCGGTCGGGCTGAACGG
GGGGTTCGTGCACACAGCCCAGCTTGGAGCGAACGACCTACACCGAACTGAGATACCTACAGCGTGAGCT
ATGAGAAAGCGCCACGCTTCCCGAAGGGAGAAAGGCGGACAGGTATCCGGTAAGCGGCAGGGTCGGAACA
GGAGAGCGCACGAGGGAGCTTCCAGGGGGAAACGCCTGGTATCTTTATAGTCCTGTCGGGTTTCGCCACC
TCTGACTTGAGCGTCGATTTTTGTGATGCTCGTCAGGGGGGCGGAGCCTATGGAAAAACGCCAGCAACGC
GGCCTTTTTACGGTTCCTGGCCTTTTGCTGGCCTTTTGCTCACATG
Features (pLannotate 1.2.2; 10 found; start..end, strand, type, name):
     19..37      +  promoter       T7 promoter: promoter for bacteriophage T7 RNA polymerase
     69..91      +  RBS            RBS: efficient ribosome binding site from bacteriophage T7 gene 10 (Olins and Rangwala, 1989)
    108..482     +  CDS            HVM18_MOUSE: Experimental evidence at protein level: Swiss-Prot protein existence level 1. From Mus musculus (Mouse).
    654..1397    +  CDS            tolA (fragment): TOLA_ECOLI - Also known as cim, excC, lky. Experimental evidence at protein level: Swiss-Prot protein existence level 1. Part of the Tol-Pal system, which plays a role in outer membrane invagination during cell division and is important for maintaining outer membrane integrity (PubMed:1683466, PubMed:8416897, PubMed:11115123, PubMed:11994151, PubMed:17233825). The Tol-Pal system is also required for polar localization of chemoreceptors clusters (PubMed:24720726). The system also appears to be required for the activity of several outer membrane-localized enzymes with cell wall remodeling activi
   1411..1460    +  CDS            SET1 (fragment): solubility-enhancement tag derived from T7 phage gene 10B
   1468..1515    +  terminator     T7 terminator: transcription terminator for bacteriophage T7 RNA polymerase
   1551..1979    +  rep_origin     f1 ori (sequence partly withheld): f1 bacteriophage origin of replication; arrow indicates direction of (+) strand synthesis
   2033..2137    +  promoter       AmpR promoter: bla
   2138..2998    +  CDS            AmpR: β-lactamase; bla; confers resistance to ampicillin, carbenicillin, and related antibiotics
   3169..3756    +  rep_origin     ori: high-copy-number ColE1/pMB1/pBR322/pUC origin of replication
