[The description below was written by a language model from this plasmid's Addgene catalogue record and pLannotate feature annotations shown in this document.]
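Description:
pRDV5 containing Sb-convex is a small (about 3.8 kb) bacterial plasmid built on the pRDVFX5 ribosome-display backbone. It carries a single synthetic nanobody (sybody) from the convex library scaffold. It is propagated in E. coli under ampicillin selection via a β-lactamase gene driven by its own promoter. It replicates from a ColE1/pMB1-type origin; the annotation software labels this origin as high-copy, whereas the catalogue entry lists the plasmid as low copy. An f1 phage origin is also present, which in principle allows single-stranded DNA production.

The payload is the Sb_convex coding sequence together with the 5' and 3' flanking sequences used for ribosome display. A T7 promoter and the efficient ribosome binding site from phage T7 gene 10 lie upstream of an open reading frame of roughly 375 bp. The automated annotation matches this frame to a mouse immunoglobulin heavy-chain variable region, which reflects homology of the synthetic single-domain antibody scaffold rather than a murine origin. Downstream lies a fragment of E. coli tolA. In ribosome-display vectors this fragment typically acts as an unstructured spacer that lets the nascent binder emerge from the ribosomal tunnel and fold while still tethered to its mRNA. A short fragment annotated as a gene 10B-derived solubility tag and a T7 terminator follow.

According to the record, this plasmid is not primarily a production vector. It serves as a defined template of known composition for generating a qPCR standard curve. Such a curve would presumably be used to quantify nucleic acid carrying these flanks during sybody selections, although the record does not spell this out.
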