Addgene plasmid #132696: pRDV5 containing Sb-convex
Purpose: pRDV5 plasmid containing a convex Sybody for the generation of a qPCR standard curve
Depositing lab: Markus Seeger. Depositing organization: University of Zurich. Publication: Generation of synthetic nanobodies against delicate proteins. Zimmermann I, Egloff P, Hutter CAJ, Kuhn BT, Brauer P, Newstead S, Dawson RJP, Geertsma ER, Seeger MA. Nat Protoc. 2020 Apr 8. pii: 10.1038/s41596-020-0304-x. doi: 10.1038/s41596-020-0304-x. PubMed 32269381.
Backbone
  Vector backbone: pRDVFX5
  Vector type: Bacterial Expression, Synthetic Biology
Growth in bacteria
  Bacterial resistance: Ampicillin, 100 μg/mL
  Growth temperature: 37°C
  Growth strain: DH5alpha
  Copy number: Low Copy
Gene/Insert
  Gene/Insert name: Sb_convex including 5' and 3' flanking sequences used for ribosome display
  Species: Synthetic
  Promoter: T7
  Cloning method: Unknown
  Sequencing primers: 5′ TAATACGACTCACTATAGGG
Terms and licenses: Academic/Nonprofit Terms; Industry Terms: Not Available to Industry
How to cite: pRDV5 containing Sb-convex was a gift from Markus Seeger (Addgene plasmid # 132696 ; http://n2t.net/addgene:132696 ; RRID:Addgene_132696)
